>Addgene plasmid #113489 | pcDNA5FRT/TO-AIRAPL-Strep-HA | addgene full sequence | sequence record 218384 | Addgene NGS Result
CACATTTCCCCGAAAAGTGCCACCTGACGTCGACGGATCGGGAGATCTCCCGATCCCCTATGGTGCACTC
TCAGTACAATCTGCTCTGATGCCGCATAGTTAAGCCAGTATCTGCTCCCTGCTTGTGTGTTGGAGGTCGC
TGAGTAGTGCGCGAGCAAAATTTAAGCTACAACAAGGCAAGGCTTGACCGACAATTGCATGAAGAATCTG
CTTAGGGTTAGGCGTTTTGCGCTGCTTCGCGATGTACGGGCCAGATATACGCGTTGACATTGATTATTGA
CTAGTTATTAATAGTAATCAATTACGGGGTCATTAGTTCATAGCCCATATATGGAGTTCCGCGTTACATA
ACTTACGGTAAATGGCCCGCCTGGCTGACCGCCCAACGACCCCCGCCCATTGACGTCAATAATGACGTAT
GTTCCCATAGTAACGCCAATAGGGACTTTCCATTGACGTCAATGGGTGGAGTATTTACGGTAAACTGCCC
ACTTGGCAGTACATCAAGTGTATCATATGCCAAGTACGCCCCCTATTGACGTCAATGACGGTAAATGGCC
CGCCTGGCATTATGCCCAGTACATGACCTTATGGGACTTTCCTACTTGGCAGTACATCTACGTATTAGTC
ATCGCTATTACCATGGTGATGCGGTTTTGGCAGTACATCAATGGGCGTGGATAGCGGTTTGACTCACGGG
GATTTCCAAGTCTCCACCCCATTGACGTCAATGGGAGTTTGTTTTGGCACCAAAATCAACGGGACTTTCC
AAAATGTCGTAACAACTCCGCCCCATTGACGCAAATGGGCGGTAGGCGTGTACGGTGGGAGGTCTATATA
AGCAGAGCTCTCCCTATCAGTGATAGAGATCTCCCTATCAGTGATAGAGATCGTCGACGAGCTCGTTTAG
TGAACCGTCAGATCGCCTGGAGACGCCATCCACGCTGTTTTGACCTCCATAGAAGACACCGGGACCGATC
CAGCCTCCGGACTCTAGCGTTTAAACTTAAGCTTGGTACCGAGCTCGGATCCACTAGTCCAGTGTGGTGG
AATTCTGCAGATATCAACAAGTTTGTACAAAAAAGTTGGCATGGAGTTTCCGGACCTCGGCGCTCACTGT
TCGGAGCCGAGCTGTCAGCGCTTGGATTTTCTGCCGCTTAAGTGTGATGCCTGCTCAGGCATCTTCTGCG
CAGACCATGTGGCCTACGCCCAGCATCACTGTGGATCTGCTTACCAAAAGGATATCCAGGTACCTGTGTG
CCCTCTCTGTAATGTGCCTGTGCCTGTGGCCAGAGGGGAGCCCCCTGACCGTGCTGTGGGAGAGCACATT
GACAGAGACTGTCGCTCTGATCCAGCACAGCAAAAACGTAAGATCTTCACCAATAAGTGTGAACGCGCTG
GCTGCCGGCAGCGAGAAATGATGAAACTGACCTGTGAACGCTGTAGCCGAAACTTCTGCATCAAGCACCG
GCATCCACTGGACCATGATTGCTCTGGGGAGGGGCACCCAACCAGCCGGGCAGGACTTGCTGCCATCTCC
AGAGCACAAGCTGTGGCTTCTACAAGCACTGTCCCCAGCCCAAGTCAAACCATGCCTTCCTGTACCTCTC
CCAGCAGAGCCACAACCCGATCTCCGTCCTGGACAGCCCCTCCAGTGATTGCTTTGCAGAATGGCCTGAG
TGAGGATGAAGCTCTGCAGCGGGCCCTGGAAATGTCCCTGGCAGAAACCAAACCCCAGGTTCCAAGTTGT
CAGGAGGAAGAAGACCTAGCTTTAGCACAAGCACTGTCAGCCAGTGAGGCAGAATACCAGCGGCAGCAGG
CCCAGAGCCGCAGCTCGAAGCCGTCCAACTGCAGCCTGTGCTACCCAACTTTCTTGTACAAAGTGGTTGA
TATCAAGGCCGCCGACATCACCAGCCTGTACAAGAAAGTGGGGTGGAGCCATCCCCAGTTCGAGAAGGGC
GGAGGATCTGGCGGCGGAAGCGGCGGAGGAAGCTGGTCCCACCCTCAGTTTGAGAAAGGCACCGAGCTGG
GCAGCACCATGGCCAGCTACCCCTACGACGTGCCCGACTACGCCTGATGACTCGAGTCTAGAGGGCCCGT
TTAAACCCGCTGATCAGCCTCGACTGTGCCTTCTAGTTGCCAGCCATCTGTTGTTTGCCCCTCCCCCGTG
CCTTCCTTGACCCTGGAAGGTGCCACTCCCACTGTCCTTTCCTAATAAAATGAGGAAATTGCATCGCATT
GTCTGAGTAGGTGTCATTCTATTCTGGGGGGTGGGGTGGGGCAGGACAGCAAGGGGGAGGATTGGGAAGA
CAATAGCAGGCATGCTGGGGATGCGGTGGGCTCTATGGCTTCTGAGGCGGAAAGAACCAGCTGGGGCTCT
AGGGGGTATCCCC
[124 nt withheld, positions 2394-2517]
C
[91 nt withheld, positions 2519-2609]
AGGGTGATGGTTCACGTACCTAGAAGTTCCTATTCCGAAGTTCCTATTCTCTAGAAAGTATAGGAACTTC
CTTGGCCAAAAAGCCTGAACTCACCGCGACGTCTGTCGAGAAGTTTCTGATCGAAAAGTTCGACAGCGTC
TCCGACCTGATGCAGCTCTCGGAGGGCGAAGAATCTCGTGCTTTCAGCTTCGATGTAGGAGGGCGTGGAT
ATGTCCTGCGGGTAAATAGCTGCGCCGATGGTTTCTACAAAGATCGTTATGTTTATCGGCACTTTGCATC
GGCCGCGCTCCCGATTCCGGAAGTGCTTGACATTGGGGAATTCAGCGAGAGCCTGACCTATTGCATCTCC
CGCCGTGCACAGGGTGTCACGTTGCAAGACCTGCCTGAAACCGAACTGCCCGCTGTTCTGCAGCCGGTCG
CGGAGGCCATGGATGCGATCGCTGCGGCCGATCTTAGCCAGACGAGCGGGTTCGGCCCATTCGGACCGCA
AGGAATCGGTCAATACACTACATGGCGTGATTTCATATGCGCGATTGCTGATCCCCATGTGTATCACTGG
CAAACTGTGATGGACGACACCGTCAGTGCGTCCGTCGCGCAGGCTCTCGATGAGCTGATGCTTTGGGCCG
AGGACTGCCCCGAAGTCCGGCACCTCGTGCACGCGGATTTCGGCTCCAACAATGTCCTGACGGACAATGG
CCGCATAACAGCGGTCATTGACTGGAGCGAGGCGATGTTCGGGGATTCCCAATACGAGGTCGCCAACATC
TTCTTCTGGAGGCCGTGGTTGGCTTGTATGGAGCAGCAGACGCGCTACTTCGAGCGGAGGCATCCGGAGC
TTGCAGGATCGCCGCGGCTCCGGGCGTATATGCTCCGCATTGGTCTTGACCAACTCTATCAGAGCTTGGT
TGACGGCAATTTCGATGATGCAGCTTGGGCGCAGGGTCGATGCGACGCAATCGTCCGATCCGGAGCCGGG
ACTGTCGGGCGTACACAAATCGCCCGCAGAAGCGCGGCCGTCTGGACCGATGGCTGTGTAGAAGTACTCG
CCGATAGTGGAAACCGACGCCCCAGCACTCGTCCGAGGGCAAAGGAATAGCACGTACTACGAGATTTCGA
TTCCACCGCCGCCTTCTATGAAAGGTTGGGCTTCGGAATCGTTTTCCGGGACGCCGGCTGGATGATCCTC
CAGCGCGGGGATCTCATGCTGGAGTTCTTCGCCCACCCCAACTTGTTTATTGCAGCTTATAATGGTTACA
AATAAAGCAATAGCATCACAAATTTCACAAATAAAGCATTTTTTTCACTGCATTCTAGTTGTGGTTTGTC
CAAACTCATCAATGTATCTTATCATGTCTGTATACCGTCGACCTCTAGCTAGAGCTTGGCGTAATCATGG
TCATAGCTGTTTCCTGTGTGAAATTGTTATCCGCTCACAATTCCACACAACATACGAGCCGGAAGCATAA
AGTGTAAAGCCTGGGGTGCCTAATGAGTGAGCTAACTCACATTAATTGCGTTGCGCTCACTGCCCGCTTT
CCAGTCGGGAAACCTGTCGTGCCAGCTGCATTAATGAATCGGCCAACGCGCGGGGAGAGGCGGTTTGCGT
ATTGGGCGCTCTTCCGCTTCCTCGCTCACTGACTCGCTGCGCTCGGTCGTTCGGCTGCGGCGAGCGGTAT
CAGCTCACTCAAAGGCGGTAATACGGTTATCCACAGAATCAGGGGATAACGCAGGAAAGAACATGTGAGC
AAAAGGCCAGCAAAAGGCCAGGAACCGTAAAAAGGCCGCGTTGCTGGCGTTTTTCCATAGGCTCCGCCCC
CCTGACGAGCATCACAAAAATCGACGCTCAAGTCAGAGGTGGCGAAACCCGACAGGACTATAAAGATACC
AGGCGTTTCCCCCTGGAAGCTCCCTCGTGCGCTCTCCTGTTCCGACCCTGCCGCTTACCGGATACCTGTC
CGCCTTTCTCCCTTCGGGAAGCGTGGCGCTTTCTCATAGCTCACGCTGTAGGTATCTCAGTTCGGTGTAG
GTCGTTCGCTCCAAGCTGGGCTGTGTGCACGAACCCCCCGTTCAGCCCGACCGCTGCGCCTTATCCGGTA
ACTATCGTCTTGAGTCCAACCCGGTAAGACACGACTTATCGCCACTGGCAGCAGCCACTGGTAACAGGAT
TAGCAGAGCGAGGTATGTAGGCGGTGCTACAGAGTTCTTGAAGTGGTGGCCTAACTACGGCTACACTAGA
AGAACAGTATTTGGTATCTGCGCTCTGCTGAAGCCAGTTACCTTCGGAAAAAGAGTTGGTAGCTCTTGAT
CCGGCAAACAAACCACCGCTGGTAGCGGTGGTTTTTTTGTTTGCAAGCAGCAGATTACGCGCAGAAAAAA
AGGATCTCAAGAAGATCCTTTGATCTTTTCTACGGGGTCTGACGCTCAGTGGAACGAAAACTCACGTTAA
GGGATTTTGGTCATGAGATTATCAAAAAGGATCTTCACCTAGATCCTTTTAAATTAAAAATGAAGTTTTA
AATCAATCTAAAGTATATATGAGTAAACTTGGTCTGACAGTTACCAATGCTTAATCAGTGAGGCACCTAT
CTCAGCGATCTGTCTATTTCGTTCATCCATAGTTGCCTGACTCCCCGTCGTGTAGATAACTACGATACGG
GAGGGCTTACCATCTGGCCCCAGTGCTGCAATGATACCGCGAGACCCACGCTCACCGGCTCCAGATTTAT
CAGCAATAAACCAGCCAGCCGGAAGGGCCGAGCGCAGAAGTGGTCCTGCAACTTTATCCGCCTCCATCCA
GTCTATTAATTGTTGCCGGGAAGCTAGAGTAAGTAGTTCGCCAGTTAATAGTTTGCGCAACGTTGTTGCC
ATTGCTACAGGCATCGTGGTGTCACGCTCGTCGTTTGGTATGGCTTCATTCAGCTCCGGTTCCCAACGAT
CAAGGCGAGTTACATGATCCCCCATGTTGTGCAAAAAAGCGGTTAGCTCCTTCGGTCCTCCGATCGTTGT
CAGAAGTAAGTTGGCCGCAGTGTTATCACTCATGGTTATGGCAGCACTGCATAATTCTCTTACTGTCATG
CCATCCGTAAGATGCTTTTCTGTGACTGGTGAGTACTCAACCAAGTCATTCTGAGAATAGTGTATGCGGC
GACCGAGTTGCTCTTGCCCGGCGTCAATACGGGATAATACCGCGCCACATAGCAGAACTTTAAAAGTGCT
CATCATTGGAAAACGTTCTTCGGGGCGAAAACTCTCAAGGATCTTACCGCTGTTGAGATCCAGTTCGATG
TAACCCACTCGTGCACCCAACTGATCTTCAGCATCTTTTACTTTCACCAGCGTTTCTGGGTGAGCAAAAA
CAGGAAGGCAAAATGCCGCAAAAAAGGGAATAAGGGCGACACGGAAATGTTGAATACTCATACTCTTCCT
TTTTCAATATTATTGAAGCATTTATCAGGGTTATTGTCTCATGAGCGGATACATATTTGAATGTATTTAG
AAAAATAAACAAATAGGGGTTCCGCG
Features (pLannotate 1.2.2; 23 found; start..end, strand, type, name):
     59..111     -  misc_feature   bom (fragment): basis of mobility region from pBR322
    266..645     +  enhancer       CMV enhancer: human cytomegalovirus immediate early enhancer
    646..849     +  promoter       CMV promoter: human cytomegalovirus (CMV) immediate early promoter
    851..870     +  promoter       PLtetO-1 promoter (fragment): modified phage lambda PL promoter with tet operator sites (Lutz and Bujard, 1997)
    872..891     +  promoter       PLtetO-1 promoter (fragment): modified phage lambda PL promoter with tet operator sites (Lutz and Bujard, 1997)
    899..932     +  promoter       TRE3GV promoter (fragment): 3rd-generation Tet-responsive promoter that can be activated by binding of Tet-On® 3G, optimized for retroviral and lentiviral vectors
   1068..1085    +  protein_bind   attB1 (fragment): mutant version of attB; core recombination site for the Gateway® BP reaction BP Clonase™
   1091..1861    +  CDS            ZFAND2B: ZFN2B_HUMAN - Also known as AIRAPL From Homo sapiens (Human).
   1863..1887    -  protein_bind   attB2: mutant version of attB; recombination site for the Gateway® BP reaction BP Clonase™
   2124..2348    +  polyA_signal   bGH poly(A) signal: bovine growth hormone polyadenylation signal
   2352..2373    +  promoter       SV40 promoter (fragment): SV40 enhancer and early promoter
   2394..2627    +  rep_origin     f1 ori (fragment) (sequence partly withheld): f1 bacteriophage origin of replication; arrow indicates direction of (+) strand synthesis
   2632..2679    +  protein_bind   FRT: FLP-mediated recombination occurs in the 8-bp core sequence TCTAGAAA (Turan and Bode, 2011). FLP recombinase from the Saccharomyces cerevisiae 2μ plasmid
   2687..3709    +  CDS            HygR: aminoglycoside phosphotransferase from E. coli; aph(4)-Ia; confers resistance to hygromycin
   3719..3844    +  CDS            ble (fragment): BLE_KLEPN - Experimental evidence at protein level: Swiss-Prot protein existence level 1. Binding protein with a strong affinity to the bleomycin family of antibiotics. Binds to CL990; an antimitotic-antibiotic compound. From Klebsiella pneumoniae.
   3839..3960    +  polyA_signal   SV40 poly(A) signal: SV40 polyadenylation signal
   4033..4049    -  protein_bind   lac operator: The lac repressor binds to the lac operator to inhibit transcription in E. coli. This inhibition can be relieved by adding lactose or isopropyl-β-D-thiogalactopyranoside (IPTG). lac repressor encoded by lacI
   4057..4087    -  promoter       lac promoter: promoter for the E. coli lac operon
   4102..4123    -  protein_bind   CAP binding site: CAP binding activates transcription in the presence of cAMP. E. coli catabolite activator protein
   4136..4228    -  CDS            lacI (fragment): lac repressor; lacI; The lac repressor binds to the lac operator to inhibit transcription in E. coli. This inhibition can be relieved by adding lactose or isopropyl-β-D-thiogalactopyranoside (IPTG).
   4411..4999    -  rep_origin     ori: high-copy-number ColE1/pMB1/pBR322/pUC origin of replication
   5170..6030    -  CDS            AmpR: β-lactamase; bla; confers resistance to ampicillin, carbenicillin, and related antibiotics
   6031..6135    -  promoter       AmpR promoter: bla
