[The description below was written by a language model from this plasmid's Addgene catalogue record and pLannotate feature annotations shown in this document.]
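Description:
pcDNA5FRT/TO-AIRAPL-Strep-HA is a mammalian expression plasmid built on a Gateway-adapted pcDNA5/FRT/TO backbone (pcDNA5-FRT-TO-cSH-GW) and carrying the human AIRAPL coding sequence (ZFAND2B, AN1-type zinc finger protein 2B). It is maintained in E. coli as a high-copy plasmid through a ColE1/pUC-type origin and an ampicillin resistance gene. The feature table also picks up remnants of an f1 origin and of lac regulatory elements from the backbone.

The wild-type open reading frame, cloned without its stop codon, sits between attB1 and attB2 sites left by Gateway recombination, so translation reads through into a vector-encoded C-terminal 2xStrep-HA tag. The tag is not annotated in the feature table but would fall in the unannotated stretch between attB2 and the bovine growth hormone polyadenylation signal. Transcription is driven by the CMV enhancer and promoter. This is followed by short tet operator matches, which the annotation software labels as PLtetO-1 and TRE3GV fragments. They are consistent with the "TO" design, in which expression is repressed in cells expressing the Tet repressor and induced by tetracycline or doxycycline.

Downstream, an FRT site directly precedes a hygromycin resistance gene with an SV40 polyadenylation signal and no complete annotated promoter of its own. In this vector family, Flp-mediated integration at a genomic FRT site places the gene behind a resident promoter, so hygromycin selects for single-copy, isogenic stable lines.

The associated publication concerns affinity-purification mass spectrometry of VCP/p97-related factors. This suggests the tandem Strep-HA tag serves to purify and detect AIRAPL complexes, although the record itself states only expression of the tagged protein.

The sequenced record (6,135 nt) is shorter than the listed empty backbone size, as expected when the insert replaces a larger Gateway cassette.
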