Addgene plasmid #113489: pcDNA5FRT/TO-AIRAPL-Strep-HA
Purpose: Expression of human AIRAPL with C-terminal strep-HA tag
Depositing lab: Hemmo Meyer. Depositing organization: Universitaet Duisburg-Essen. Publication: AP-SWATH reveals direct involvement of VCP/p97 in integrated stress response signaling through facilitating CReP/PPP1R15B degradation. Hulsmann J, Kravic B, Weith M, Gstaiger M, Aebersold RH, Collins BC, Meyer H. Mol Cell Proteomics. 2018 Mar 29. pii: RA117.000471. doi: 10.1074/mcp.RA117.000471. PubMed 29599191.
Backbone
  Vector backbone: pcDNA5-FRT-TO-cSH-GW
  Backbone manufacturer: Ruedi Aebersold
  Backbone size w/o insert (bp): 7017
  Vector type: Mammalian Expression
  Selectable markers: Hygromycin
Growth in bacteria
  Bacterial resistance: Ampicillin, 100 μg/mL
  Growth temperature: 37°C
  Growth strain: DH5alpha
  Copy number: High Copy
Gene/Insert
  Gene/Insert name: AIRAPL (alt names: ZFAND2B; AN1-type zinc finger protein 2B)
  Species: H. sapiens (human)
  Mutation: wildtype without stop codon
  Entrez Gene: ZFAND2B (a.k.a. AIRAPL)
  Promoter: CMV
  Tag / fusion protein: 2xstrep-HA (C terminal on insert)
  Cloning method: Gateway Cloning
  Sequencing primers: 5′ CMV-F; 3′ BGH-rev
Terms and licenses: Academic/Nonprofit Terms; Industry Terms: Not Available to Industry
How to cite: pcDNA5FRT/TO-AIRAPL-Strep-HA was a gift from Hemmo Meyer (Addgene plasmid # 113489 ; http://n2t.net/addgene:113489 ; RRID:Addgene_113489)
